>Addgene plasmid #246362 | (610-bp-TET-DIAL-YB-TATA)-mGL-bGH_pKG3263 | addgene full sequence | sequence record 492436 | Addgene NGS Result
GCCACTCTAGAGGGTATATAATGGGGGCCACTAGTCTACTACCAGAGCTCATCGCTAGCAATGAGCCACC
ATGGTGAGCAAGGGCGAGGAGCTGTTCACCGGGGTGGTGCCCATCCTGGTCGAGCTGGACGGCGACGTAA
ACGGCCACAAGTTCAGCGTCCGCGGCGAGGGCGAGGGCGATGCCACCAACGGCAAGCTGACCCTGAAGTT
CATCTGCACCACCGGCAAGCTGCCCGTGCCCTGGCCCACCCTCGTGACCACCTTAGGCTACGGCGTGGCC
TGCTTCGCCCGCTACCCCGACCACATGAAGCAGCACGACTTCTTCAAGTCCGCCATGCCCGAAGGCTACG
TCCAGGAGCGCACCATCTCTTTCAAGGACGACGGTACCTACAAGACCCGCGCCGAGGTGAAGTTCGAGGG
CGACACCCTGGTGAACCGCATCGTGCTGAAGGGCATCGACTTCAAGGAGGACGGCAACATCCTGGGGCAC
AAGCTGGAGTACAACTTCAACAGCCACAAGGTCTATATCACGGCCGACAAGCAGAAGAACGGCATCAAGG
CTAACTTCAAGACCCGCCACAACGTTGAGGACGGCGGCGTGCAGCTCGCCGACCACTACCAGCAGAACAC
CCCCATCGGCGACGGCCCCGTGCTGCTGCCCGACAACCACTACCTGAGCCATCAGTCCAAACTGAGCAAA
GACCCCAACGAGAAGCGCGATCACATGGTCCTGAAGGAGAGGGTGACCGCCGCCGGGATTACACATGACA
TGGACGAGCTGTACAAGTAACAACGTTGCACCTGTGCCTTCTAGTTGCCAGCCATCTGTTGTTTGCCCCT
CCCCCGTGCCTTCCTTGACCCTGGAAGGTGCCACTCCCACTGTCCTTTCCTAATAAAATGAGGAAATTGC
ATCGCATTGTCTGAGTAGGTGTCATTCTATTCTGGGGGGTGGGGTGGGGCAGGACAGCAAGGGGGAGGAT
TGGGAAGACAATAGCAGGCATGCTGGGGATGCGGTGGGCTCTATGGCGCTCGCTGACTGCAGGTGCCCGT
GTCTCAAAATCTCTGATGTTACATTGCACAAGATAAAAATATATCATCATGAACAATAAAACTGTCTGCT
TACATAAACAGTAATACAAGGGGTGTTATGAGCCATATTCAACGGGAAACGTCGAGGCCGCGATTAAATT
CCAACATGGATGCTGATTTATATGGGTATAAATGGGCTCGCGATAATGTCGGGCAATCAGGTGCGACAAT
CTATCGCTTGTATGGGAAGCCCGATGCGCCAGAGTTGTTTCTGAAACATGGCAAAGGTAGCGTTGCCAAT
GATGTTACAGATGAGATGGTCAGACTAAACTGGCTGACGGAATTTATGCCTCTTCCGACCATCAAGCATT
TTATCCGTACTCCTGGTGATGCATGGTTACTCACCACTGCGATCCCCGGAAAAACAGCATTCCAGGTATT
AGAAGAATATCCTGATTCAGGTGAAAATATTGTTGATGCGCTGGCAGTGTTCCTGCGCCGGTTGCATTCG
ATTCCTGTTTGTAATTGTCCTTTTAACAGCGATCGCGTATTTCGTCTAGCTCAGGCGCAATCACGAATGA
ATAACGGTTTGGTTGATGCGAGTGATTTTGATGACGAGCGTAATGGCTGGCCTGTTGAACAAGTCTGGAA
AGAAATGCATAAACTTTTGCCATTCTCACCGGATTCAGTCGTCACTCATGGTGATTTCTCACTTGATAAC
CTTATTTTTGACGAGGGGAAATTAATAGGTTGTATTGATGTTGGACGAGTCGGAATCGCAGACCGATACC
AGGATCTTGCCATCCTATGGAACTGCCTCGGTGAGTTTTCTCCTTCATTACAGAAACGGCTTTTTCAAAA
ATATGGTATTGATAATCCTGATATGAATAAATTGCAGTTTCATTTGATGCTCGATGAGTTTTTCTAATCA
GAATTGGTTAATTGGTTGTAACATTATTCAGATTGGGCCCCGTTCCACTGAGCGTCAGACCCCGTAGAAA
AGATCAAAGGATCTTCTTGAGATCCTTTTTTTCTGCGCGTAATCTGCTGCTTGCAAACAAAAAAACCACC
GCTACCAGCGGTGGTTTGTTTGCCGGATCAAGAGCTACCAACTCTTTTTCCGAAGGTAACTGGCTTCAGC
AGAGCGCAGATACCAAATACTGTTCTTCTAGTGTAGCCGTAGTTAGGCCACCACTTCAAGAACTCTGTAG
CACCGCCTACATACCTCGCTCTGCTAATCCTGTTACCAGTGGCTGCTGCCAGTGGCGATAAGTCGTGTCT
TACCGGGTTGGACTCAAGACGATAGTTACCGGATAAGGCGCAGCGGTCGGGCTGAACGGGGGGTTCGTGC
ACACAGCCCAGCTTGGAGCGAACGACCTACACCGAACTGAGATACCTACAGCGTGAGCTATGAGAAAGCG
CCACGCTTCCCGAAGGGAGAAAGGCGGACAGGTATCCGGTAAGCGGCAGGGTCGGAACAGGAGAGCGCAC
GAGGGAGCTTCCAGGGGGAAACGCCTGGTATCTTTATAGTCCTGTCGGGTTTCGCCACCTCTGACTTGAG
CGTCGATTTTTGTGATGCTCGTCAGGGGGGCGGAGCCTATGGAAAAACGCCAGCAACGCGGCCTTTTTAC
GGTTCCTGGCCTTTTGCTGGCCTTTTGCTCACATGTTCTTTCCTGCGTTATCCCCTGATTCTGTGGATAA
CCGTATTACCGCTAGCATGGATCTCGGGGACGTCTAACTACTAAGCGAGAGTAGGGAACTGCCAGGCATC
AAATAAAACGAAAGGCTCAGTCGGAAGACTGGGCCTTTCGTTTTATCTGTTGTTTGTCGGTGAACGCTCT
CCTGAGTAGGACAAATCCGCCGGGAGCGGATTTGAACGTTGTGAAGCAACGGCCCGGAGGGTGGCGGGCA
GGACGCCCGCCATAAACTGCCAGGCATCAAACTAAGCAGAAGGCCATCCTGACGGATGGCCTTTTTGCGT
TTCTACAAACTCTTCCTGTTAGTTAGTTACTTAAGCTCGGGCCCACCTGCAGTCTACTTACTCGGATCGG
GCCTGTTAGTTAGTTACTTAAGCTCGGGCCCACCTGCAGTCTACTGGGAACCAATTCAGTCGACTGGATC
CGGTACTACTATTCCTCGAGTTTACTCCCTATCAGTGATAGAGAACGTATGAAGAGTTTACTCCCTATCA
GTGATAGAGAACGTATGCAGACTTTACTCCCTATCAGTGATAGAGAACGTATAAGGAGTTTACTCCCTAT
CAGTGATAGAGAACGTATGACCAGTTTACTCCCTATCAGTGATAGAGAACGTATCTACAGTTTACTCCCT
ATCAGTGATAGAGAACGTATATCCAGTTTACTCCCTATCAGTGATAGAGAACGTATAAGCTTTAGGCGTG
TACGGTGGGCGCCTATAAAAGCAGAGCTCGTTTAGTGAACCGTCAGATCGCCTGGAGCAATTCCACAACA
CTTTTGTCTTATACCAACTTTCCGTACCACTTCCTACCCTCGTAAACTCTGGATCAAATCCGAATAACTT
CGTATAGCATACATTATACGAAGTTATCTCGAGTCGCTCGGTACGATTTAAATTGAATTCTGCAGTCGAC
GGTACCGCGGGCCCGGGACTGCCGGCATCACCGGCGCCACAGGTGCGGTTGCTGGCGCCTATATCGCCGA
CATCACCGATGGGGAAGATCGGGCTCGCCACTTCGGGCTCATGAGCGCTTGTTTCGGCGTGGGTATGGTG
GCAGGCCCCGTGGCCGGGGGACTGTTGGGCGCCATCTCCTTGCATGCACCATTCCTTGCGGCGGCGGTGC
TCAACGGCCTCAACCTACTACTGGGCTGCTTCCTAATGCAGGAGTCGCATAAGGGAGAGCGTCGAATGGT
GCACTCTCAGTACAATCTGCTCTGATGCCGCATAGTTAAGCCAGCCCCGACACCCGCCAACACCCGCTGA
CGCGCCCTGACGGGCTTGTCTGCTCCCGGCATCCGCTTACAGACAAGCTGTGACCGTCTCCGGGAGCTGC
ATGTGTCAGAGGTTTTCACCGTCATCACCGAAACGCGCGAGACGAAAGGGCCTCGTGATACGCCTATTTT
TATAGGTTAATGTCATGATAATAATGGTTTCTTAGACGTCAGGTGGCACTTTTCGGGGAAATGTGCGCAT
AAATAACTTCGTATAGCATACATTATACGAAGTTATCGGATTTGATCTGATCAAGCAA
Features (pLannotate 1.2.2; 14 found; start..end, strand, type, name):
      8..24      +  promoter       minP (fragment): minimal TATA-box promoter with low basal activity
     71..790     +  CDS            mGreenLantern: monomeric GFP derivative that displays exceptionally high brightness in cells (Campbell et al., 2020)
    802..1026    +  polyA_signal   bGH poly(A) signal: bovine growth hormone polyadenylation signal
   1148..1957    +  CDS            KanR: aminoglycoside phosphotransferase; aph(3')-Ia; confers resistance to kanamycin in bacteria or G418 (Geneticin®) in eukaryotes
   2047..2635    +  rep_origin     ori: high-copy-number ColE1/pMB1/pBR322/pUC origin of replication
   2803..2846    -  terminator     rrnB T1 terminator: Escherichia coli rrnB; transcription terminator T1 from the E. coli rrnB gene
   2978..3005    +  terminator     rrnB T2 terminator: transcription terminator T2 from the E. coli rrnB gene
   3168..3546    +  promoter       TRE3G promoter: 3rd-generation Tet-responsive promoter that can be activated by binding of Tet-On® 3G
   3564..3597    +  protein_bind   loxP: Cre-mediated recombination occurs in the 8-bp core sequence (GCATACAT). Cre recombinase
   3625..3658    +  misc_feature   MCS (fragment): multiple cloning site
   3661..3915    +  CDS            TcR (fragment): tetracycline efflux protein; tet; confers resistance to tetracycline
   3916..3964    -  misc_feature   bom (fragment): basis of mobility region from pBR322
   4066..4101    -  CDS            rop (fragment): Rop protein, which maintains plasmids at low copy number; rop
   4203..4236    +  protein_bind   loxP: Cre-mediated recombination occurs in the 8-bp core sequence (GCATACAT). Cre recombinase
