[The description below was written by a language model from this plasmid's Addgene catalogue record and pLannotate feature annotations shown in this document.]
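Description:
(610-bp-TET-DIAL-YB-TATA)-mGL-bGH_pKG3263 is a 4,258-nt mammalian expression and synthetic biology reporter plasmid, assembled by Golden Gate cloning in the depositing lab's pSHIP backbone. It is propagated in E. coli through a high-copy ColE1/pUC-type origin and selected with kanamycin via an aph(3')-Ia KanR gene. The rrnB T1 and T2 terminators lie between the bacterial backbone and the reporter cassette, where they presumably insulate it from read-through transcription.

The payload is a doxycycline-inducible "DIAL" promoter driving mGreenLantern, a very bright monomeric GFP derivative of Aequorea victoria origin, followed by the bovine growth hormone polyadenylation signal. Upstream, the annotation finds a Tet-responsive (TRE3G-like) element carrying the tet operator binding sites. It is separated from the core promoter by a spacer flanked by two loxP sites in the same orientation. The core promoter is annotated only as a short minimal TATA-box fragment just before the coding sequence, which corresponds to the YB_TATA element named in the record. The spacer's matches to MCS, TcR, bom and rop fragments suggest non-functional filler DNA of pBR322 origin rather than working genes, and the "610-bp" in the name evidently refers to this spacer.

With rtTA and doxycycline present, the activator binds the Tet sites and drives mGreenLantern expression. Cre recombinase can excise the floxed spacer, which moves the binding sites closer to the TATA box and so edits the promoter to a different output level. According to the record, the plasmid serves as a reporter for programmable promoter editing to set transgene expression levels. rtTA and Cre are not encoded on this plasmid and must be supplied separately.
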