Addgene plasmid #246362: (610-bp-TET-DIAL-YB-TATA)-mGL-bGH_pKG3263
Purpose: 610-bp DIAL Reporter Plasmid with YB_TATA expressing mGreenLantern in the presence of DOX and rtTA and editable by Cre recombinase
Depositing lab: Kate Galloway. Depositing organization: Massachusetts Institute of Technology. Publication: Programmable promoter editing for precise control of transgene expression. Kabaria SR, Bae Y, Ehmann ME, Lende-Dorn BA, Beitz AM, Peterman EL, Love KS, Ploessl DS, Galloway KE. Nat Biotechnol. 2025 Oct 13. doi: 10.1038/s41587-025-02854-y. PubMed 41083901.
Backbone
  Vector backbone: Galloway Lab pSHIP Backbone
  Backbone manufacturer: Galloway Lab
  Vector type: Mammalian Expression, Synthetic Biology
Growth in bacteria
  Bacterial resistance: Kanamycin, 50 μg/mL
  Growth temperature: 30°C
  Growth strain: NEB Stable
  Copy number: High Copy
Gene/Insert
  Gene/Insert name: mGreenLantern
  Species: Aequorea victoria
  Mutation: none
  Cloning method: Golden Gate
Terms and licenses: Academic/Nonprofit Terms; Industry Terms: Not Available to Industry
Depositor comments: Please visit https://doi.org/10.1101/2024.06.19.599813 for bioRxiv preprint.
How to cite: (610-bp-TET-DIAL-YB-TATA)-mGL-bGH_pKG3263 was a gift from Kate Galloway (Addgene plasmid # 246362 ; http://n2t.net/addgene:246362 ; RRID:Addgene_246362)
