>Addgene plasmid #246362 | (610-bp-TET-DIAL-YB-TATA)-mGL-bGH_pKG3263 | depositor partial sequence | sequence record 484377 | Promoter (610-bp-TET-DIAL-YB-TATA)
GAGTTTACTCCCTATCAGTGATAGAGAACGTATGAAGAGTTTACTCCCTATCAGTGATAGAGAACGTATG
CAGACTTTACTCCCTATCAGTGATAGAGAACGTATAAGGAGTTTACTCCCTATCAGTGATAGAGAACGTA
TGACCAGTTTACTCCCTATCAGTGATAGAGAACGTATCTACAGTTTACTCCCTATCAGTGATAGAGAACG
TATATCCAGTTTACTCCCTATCAGTGATAGAGAACGTATAAGCTTTAGGCGTGTACGGTGGGCGCCTATA
AAAGCAGAGCTCGTTTAGTGAACCGTCAGATCGCCTGGAGCAATTCCACAACACTTTTGTCTTATACCAA
CTTTCCGTACCACTTCCTACCCTCGTAAACTCTGGATCAAATCCGAATAACTTCGTATAGCATACATTAT
ACGAAGTTATCTCGAGTCGCTCGGTACGATTTAAATTGAATTCTGCAGTCGACGGTACCGCGGGCCCGGG
ACTGCCGGCATCACCGGCGCCACAGGTGCGGTTGCTGGCGCCTATATCGCCGACATCACCGATGGGGAAG
ATCGGGCTCGCCACTTCGGGCTCATGAGCGCTTGTTTCGGCGTGGGTATGGTGGCAGGCCCCGTGGCCGG
GGGACTGTTGGGCGCCATCTCCTTGCATGCACCATTCCTTGCGGCGGCGGTGCTCAACGGCCTCAACCTA
CTACTGGGCTGCTTCCTAATGCAGGAGTCGCATAAGGGAGAGCGTCGAATGGTGCACTCTCAGTACAATC
TGCTCTGATGCCGCATAGTTAAGCCAGCCCCGACACCCGCCAACACCCGCTGACGCGCCCTGACGGGCTT
GTCTGCTCCCGGCATCCGCTTACAGACAAGCTGTGACCGTCTCCGGGAGCTGCATGTGTCAGAGGTTTTC
ACCGTCATCACCGAAACGCGCGAGACGAAAGGGCCTCGTGATACGCCTATTTTTATAGGTTAATGTCATG
ATAATAATGGTTTCTTAGACGATAAATAACTTCGTATAGCATACATTATACGAAGTTATCGGATTTGATC
TGATCAAGCAAGCCACTCTAGAGGGTATATAATGGGGGCCA
